>Addgene plasmid #193105 | GB3408 | addgene full sequence | sequence record 380418 | Addgene NGS Result
ACCACTCATCGCGACTAGTAGCGGCCGCTGCAGTCCGGCAAAAAAGGGCAAGGTGTCACCACCCTGCCCT
TTTTCTTTAAAACCGAAAAGATTACTTCGCGTTATGCAGGCTTCCTCGCTCACTGACTCGCTGCGCTCGG
TCGTTCGGCTGCGGCGAGCGGTATCAGCTCACTCAAAGGCGGTAATACGGTTATCCACAGAATCAGGGGA
TAACGCAGGAAAGAACATGTGAGCAAAAGGCCAGCAAAAGGCCAGGAACCGTAAAAAGGCCGCGTTGCTG
GCGTTTTTCCACAGGCTCCGCCCCCCTGACGAGCATCACAAAAATCGACGCTCAAGTCAGAGGTGGCGAA
ACCCGACAGGACTATAAAGATACCAGGCGTTTCCCCCTGGAAGCTCCCTCGTGCGCTCTCCTGTTCCGAC
CCTGCCGCTTACCGGATACCTGTCCGCCTTTCTCCCTTCGGGAAGCGTGGCGCTTTCTCATAGCTCACGC
TGTAGGTATCTCAGTTCGGTGTAGGTCGTTCGCTCCAAGCTGGGCTGTGTGCACGAACCCCCCGTTCAGC
CCGACCGCTGCGCCTTATCCGGTAACTATCGTCTTGAGTCCAACCCGGTAAGACACGACTTATCGCCACT
GGCAGCAGCCACTGGTAACAGGATTAGCAGAGCGAGGTATGTAGGCGGTGCTACAGAGTTCTTGAAGTGG
TGGCCTAACTACGGCTACACTAGAAGAACAGTATTTGGTATCTGCGCTCTGCTGAAGCCAGTTACCTTCG
GAAAAAGAGTTGGTAGCTCTTGATCCGGCAAACAAACCACCGCTGGTAGCGGTGGTTTTTTTGTTTGCAA
GCAGCAGATTACGCGCAGAAAAAAAGGATCTCAAGAAGATCCTTTGATCTTTTCTACGGGGTCTGACGCT
CAGTGGAACGAAAACTCACGTTAAGGGATTTTGGTCATGAGATTATCAAAAAGGATCTTCACCTAGATCC
TTTTAAATTAAAAATGAAGTTTTAAATCAATCTAAAGTATATATGAGTAAACTTGGTCTGACAGCTCGAG
GCTTGGATTCTCACCAATAAAAAACGCCCGGCGGCAACCGAGCGTTCTGAACAAATCCAGATGGAGTTCT
GAGGTCATTACTGGATCTATCAACAGGAGTCCAAGCGAGCTCGATATCAAATTACGCCCCGCCCTGCCAC
TCGTCGCAGTACTGTTGTAATTCATTAAGCATTCTGCCGACATGGAAGCCATCACAAACGGCATGATGAA
CCTGAATCGCCAGCGGCATCAGCACCTTGTCGCCTTGCGTATAATATTTGCCCATGGTGAAAACGGGGGC
GAAGAAGTTGTCCATATTGGCCACGTTTAAATCAAAACTGGTGAAACTCACCCAGGGATTGGCTGATACG
AAAAACATATTCTCAATAAACCCTTTAGGGAAATAGGCCAGGTTTTCACCGTAACACGCCACATCTTGCG
AATATATGTGTAGAAACTGCCGGAAATCGTCGTGGTATTCACTCCAGAGTGATGAAAACGTTTCAGTTTG
CTCATGGAAAACGGTGTAACAAGGGTGAACACTATCCCATATCACCAGCTCACCGTCTTTCATTGCCATA
CGAAATTCCGGATGAGCATTCATCAGGCGGGCAAGAATGTGAATAAAGGCCGGATAAAACTTGTGCTTAT
TTTTCTTTACGGTCTTTAAAAAGGCCGTAATATCCAGCTGAACGGTCTGGTTATAGGTACATTGAGCAAC
TGACTGAAATGCCTCAAAATGTTCTTTACGATGCCATTGGGATATATCAACGGTGGTATATCCAGTGATT
TTTTTCTCCATTTTAGCTTCCTTAGCTCCTGAAAATCTCGATAACTCAAAAAATACGCCCGGTAGTGATC
TTATTTCATTATGGTGAAAGTTGGAACCTCTTACGTGCCCGATCAACTCGAGTGCCACCTGACGTCTAAG
AAACCATTATTATCATGACATTAACCTATAAAAATAGGCGTATCACGAGGCAGAATTTCAGATAAAAAAA
ATCCTTAGCTTTCGCTAAGGATGATTTCTGGAATTCGCGGCCGCTTCTAGAGCGATGAGTGGTCTCGTCC
CATCTCTAGCTACCATTCTTTTTCTTTTGGACTTCATATATAAATATATAGTTCATACAACCCCCATGCA
ACAAAAATACACCAAGACAATTATCACTCTTTCATTCACGTAGTCCTAAACACAAAAAAACCTAGCATAT
CCACCATTTTTTCCGGCGAAAAATGTGAG
Features (pLannotate 1.2.2; 8 found; start..end, strand, type, name):
     14..33      +  misc_feature   BioBrick suffix: universal suffix for all parts
     34..91      +  terminator     his operon terminator: This putative transcriptin terminator from the E. coli his operon has a 2-bp deletion introduced during synthesis. Its efficiency has not been determined.
    286..874     -  rep_origin     ori: high-copy-number ColE1/pMB1/pBR322/pUC origin of replication
   1057..1151    -  terminator     lambda t0 terminator: transcription terminator from phage lambda
   1175..1831    -  CDS            cat: CAT_ECOLX - Experimental evidence at protein level: Swiss-Prot protein existence level 1. This enzyme is an effector of chloramphenicol resistance in bacteria. From Escherichia coli. This protein is used as a marker in many commonly used cloning vectors, such as pACYC184.
   1832..1929    -  promoter       cat promoter: promoter of the E. coli cat gene encoding chloramphenicol acetyltransferase
   2015..2058    -  terminator     bacterial terminator: putative bacterial transcription terminator
   2061..2082    +  misc_feature   BioBrick prefix: BioBrick prefix for parts that do not start with "ATG"
