[The description below was written by a language model from this plasmid's Addgene catalogue record and pLannotate feature annotations shown in this document.]
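Description:
GB3408 is a small (about 2.3 kb) synthetic-biology part plasmid built on the pUPD2 backbone, the domestication or entry vector of the GoldenBraid modular cloning system for plants. It is maintained in E. coli at high copy through a ColE1/pUC-type origin of replication and is selected with chloramphenicol, conferred by the cat (chloramphenicol acetyltransferase) gene driven by its native cat promoter and followed by the lambda t0 terminator. The annotated backbone also carries BioBrick prefix and suffix sequences, with a putative bacterial terminator and a his operon terminator lying just outside them. These terminators insulate the cloning site from transcriptional read-through.

The insert, GB_SynP minSlCHS, is a minimal promoter derived from the tomato SlCHS1 gene (Solyc09g091510). It comprises 62 bp upstream of the transcription start site together with the 5′UTR. The automated feature table annotates only backbone elements, so the insert is not labelled. It presumably occupies the unannotated stretch between the BioBrick prefix and suffix, spanning the origin of the circular record. The cloning sites are not recorded.

The part belongs to the GB_SynP collection, a set of modular synthetic promoter components regulated by dCas9-based transcriptional activators and intended for fine-tuned recombinant gene expression in plants. As a minimal promoter, it would supply the core transcription initiation region, to be combined with upstream regulatory modules when assembling complete synthetic promoters. The plasmid has no plant selection marker or T-DNA elements, so it serves as a source of the part for further assembly rather than as a plant transformation vector.
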