Addgene plasmid #193105: GB3408
Purpose: Minimal promoter of slCHS1 gene (Solyc09g091510) containing 62bp upstream the transcription start site and the 5'UTR region.
Depositing lab: Diego Orzaez. Depositing organization: Instituto de Biologia Molecular y Celular de Plantas. Publication: GB_SynP: A Modular dCas9-Regulated Synthetic Promoter Collection for Fine-Tuned Recombinant Gene Expression in Plants. Moreno-Gimenez E, Selma S, Calvache C, Orzaez D. ACS Synth Biol. 2022 Sep 16;11(9):3037-3048. doi: 10.1021/acssynbio.2c00238. Epub 2022 Aug 31. PubMed 36044643.
Backbone
  Vector backbone: pUPD2
  Vector type: Synthetic Biology
Growth in bacteria
  Bacterial resistance: Chloramphenicol, 25 μg/mL
  Growth temperature: 37°C
  Growth strain: DH5alpha
  Copy number: High Copy
Gene/Insert
  Gene/Insert name: GB_SynP minSlCHS
  Species: Synthetic
  Cloning method: Restriction Enzyme; 5′ cloning site unknown (unknown if destroyed)
Terms and licenses: Academic/Nonprofit Terms; Industry Terms: Not Available to Industry
How to cite: GB3408 was a gift from Diego Orzaez (Addgene plasmid # 193105 ; http://n2t.net/addgene:193105 ; RRID:Addgene_193105)
